>Addgene plasmid #221223 | pCMV-AID-Ns3h-UGI-T2A-mTagBFP2 | addgene full sequence | sequence record 461181 | Addgene NGS Result
ATATGCCAAGTACGCCCCCTATTGACGTCAATGACGGTAAATGGCCCGCCTGGCATTATGCCCAGTACAT
GACCTTATGGGACTTTCCTACTTGGCAGTACATCTACGTATTAGTCATCGCTATTACCATGGTGATGCGG
TTTTGGCAGTACATCAATGGGCGTGGATAGCGGTTTGACTCACGGGGATTTCCAAGTCTCCACCCCATTG
ACGTCAATGGGAGTTTGTTTTGGCACCAAAATCAACGGGACTTTCCAAAATGTCGTAACAACTCCGCCCC
ATTGACGCAAATGGGCGGTAGGCGTGTACGGTGGGAGGTCTATATAAGCAGAGCTGGTTTAGTGAACCGT
CAGATCCGCTAGAGATCCGCGGCCGCGAGAGCCGCCACCATGGACAGCCTCTTGATGAACCGGAGGGAGT
TTCTTTACCAATTCAAAAATGTCCGCTGGGCTAAGGGTCGGCGTGAGACCTACCTGTGCTACGTAGTGAA
GAGGCGTGACAGTGCTACATCCTTTTCACTGGACTTTGGTTATCTTCGCAATAAGAACGGCTGCCACGTG
GAATTGCTCTTCCTCCGCTACATCTCGGACTGGGACCTAGACCCTGGCCGCTGCTACCGCGTCACCTGGT
TCATCTCCTGGAGCCCCTGCTACGACTGTGCCCGACATGTGGCCGACTTTCTGCGAGGGAACCCCAACCT
CAGTCTGAGGATCTTCACCGCGCGCCTCTACTTCTGTGAGGACCGCAAGGCTGAGCCCGAGGGGCTGCGG
CGGCTGCACCGCGCCGGGGTGCAAATAGCCATCATGACCTTCAAAGATTATTTTTACTGCTGGAATACTT
TTGTAGAAAACCACGGAAGAACTTTCAAAGCCTGGGAAGGGCTGCATGAAAATTCAGTTCGTCTCTCCAG
ACAGCTTCGGCGCATCCTTTTGCCCCTGTATGAGGTTGATGACTTACGAGACGCATTTCGTACTAGCGGC
AGCGAGACTCCCGGGACCTCAGAGTCCGCCACACCCGAAAGTATGGTGGACTTCATACCCGTTGAGTCTA
TGGAAACTACCATGCGGTCTCCGGTCTTCACAGACAACTCAACCCCCCCGGCTGTACCGCAGACATTCCA
AGTGGCACATCTGCACGCTCCTACTGGCAGCGGCAAGAGCACCAAAGTGCCGGCTGCGTATGCAGCCCAA
GGGTACAAGGTGCTCGTCCTGAACCCGTCCGTTGCCGCCACCTTAGGGTTTGGGGCGTATATGTCCAAGG
CACACGGTATCGACCCTAACATCAGAACTGGGGTAAGGACCATTACCACGGGCGGCTCCATTACGTACTC
CACCTATGGCAAGTTCCTTGCCGACGGTGGCTGTTCTGGGGGCGCCTATGACATCATAATATGTGATGAG
TGCCACTCAACTGACTCGACTACCATCTTGGGCATCGGCACAGTCCTGGACCAAGCGGAGACGGCTGGAG
CGCGGCTCGTCGTGCTCGCCACCGCTACACCTCCGGGATCGGTTACCGTGCCACACCCCAATATCGAGGA
AATAGGCCTGTCCAACAATGGAGAGATCCCCTTCTATGGCAAAGCCATCCCCATTGAGGCCATCAAGGGG
GGGAGGCATCTCATTTTCTGCCATTCCAAGAAGAAATGTGACGAGCTCGCCGCAAAGCTGACAGGCCTCG
GACTGAACGCTGTAGCATATTACCGGGGCCTTGATGTGTCCGTCATACCGCCTATCGGAGACGTCGTTGT
CGTGGCAACAGACGCTCTAATGACGGGTTTCACCGGCGATTTTGACTCAGTGATCGACTGCAATACATGT
GTCACCCAGACAGTCGACTTCAGCTTGGATCCCACCTTCACCATTGAGACGACGACCGTGCCCCAAGACG
CGGTGTCGCGCTCGCAACGGCGAGGTAGAACTGGCAGGGGTAGGAGTGGCATCTACAGGTTTGTGACTCC
AGGAGAACGGCCCTCGGGCATGTTCGATTCTTCGGTCCTGTGTGAGTGCTATGACGCGGGCTGTGCTTGG
TATGAGCTCACGCCCGCTGAGACCTCGGTTAGGTTGCGGGCTTACCTAAATACACCAGGGTTGCCCGTCT
GCCAGGACCATCTGGAGTTCTGGGAGAGCGTCTTCACAGGCCTCACCCACATAGATGCCCACTTCCTGTC
CCAGACTAAACAGGCAGGAGACAACTTTCCTTACCTGGTGGCATATCAAGCTACAGTGTGCGCCAGGGCT
CAAGCTCCACCTCCATCGTGGGACCAAATGTGGAAGTGTCTCATACGGCTGAAACCTACACTGCACGGGC
CAACACCCCTGCTGTATAGGCTAGGAGCCGTCCAAAATGAGGTCATCCTCACACACCCCATAACTAAATA
CATCATGGCATGCATGTCGGCTGACCTGGAGGTCGTCACTTCTGGTGGTTCTACTAATCTGTCAGATATT
ATTGAAAAGGAGACCGGTAAGCAACTGGTTATCCAGGAATCCATCCTCATGCTCCCAGAGGAGGTGGAAG
AAGTCATTGGGAACAAGCCGGAAAGCGATATACTCGTGCACACCGCCTACGACGAGAGCACCGACGAGAA
TGTCATGCTTCTGACTAGCGACGCCCCTGAATACAAGCCTTGGGCTCTGGTCATACAGGATAGCAACGGT
GAGAACAAGATTAAGATGCTCTCTGGTGGTTCTCCCAAGAAGAAGAGGAAAGTCGAGGGCAGAGGAAGTC
TTCTAACATGCGGTGACGTGGAGGAGAATCCCGGCCCTATGGTGTCTAAGGGCGAAGAGCTGATTAAGGA
GAACATGCACATGAAGCTGTACATGGAGGGCACCGTGGACAACCATCACTTCAAGTGCACATCCGAGGGC
GAAGGCAAGCCCTACGAGGGCACCCAGACCATGAGAATCAAGGTGGTCGAGGGCGGCCCTCTCCCCTTCG
CCTTCGACATCCTGGCTACTAGCTTCCTCTACGGCAGCAAGACCTTCATCAACCACACCCAGGGCATCCC
CGACTTCTTCAAGCAGTCCTTCCCTGAGGGCTTCACATGGGAGAGAGTCACCACATACGAAGACGGGGGC
GTGCTGACCGCTACCCAGGACACCAGCCTCCAGGACGGCTGCCTCATCTACAACGTCAAGATCAGAGGGG
TGAACTTCACATCCAACGGCCCTGTGATGCAGAAGAAAACACTCGGCTGGGAGGCCTTCACCGAGACGCT
GTACCCCGCTGACGGCGGCCTGGAAGGCAGAAACGACATGGCCCTGAAGCTCGTGGGCGGGAGCCATCTG
ATCGCAAACGCCAAGACCACATATAGATCCAAGAAACCCGCTAAGAACCTCAAGATGCCTGGCGTCTACT
ATGTGGACTACAGACTGGAAAGAATCAAGGAGGCCAACAACGAGACCTACGTCGAGCAGCACGAGGTGGC
AGTGGCCAGATACTGCGACCTCCCTAGCAAACTGGGGCACAAGCTTAATTAACCGGTCATCATCACCATC
ACCATTGAGTTTAAACCCGCTGATCAGCCTCGACTGTGCCTTCTAGTTGCCAGCCATCTGTTGTTTGCCC
CTCCCCCGTGCCTTCCTTGACCCTGGAAGGTGCCACTCCCACTGTCCTTTCCTAATAAAATGAGGAAATT
GCATCGCATTGTCTGAGTAGGTGTCATTCTATTCTGGGGGGTGGGGTGGGGCAGGACAGCAAGGGGGAGG
ATTGGGAAGACAATAGCAGGCATGCTGGGGATGCGGTGGGCTCTATGGCTTCTGAGGCGGAAAGAACCAG
CTGGGGCTCGATACCGTCGACCTCTAGCTAGAGCTTGGCGTAATCATGGTCATAGCTGTTTCCTGTGTGA
AATTGTTATCCGCTCACAATTCCACACAACATACGAGCCGGAAGCATAAAGTGTAAAGCCTAGGGTGCCT
AATGAGTGAGCTAACTCACATTAATTGCGTTGCGCTCACTGCCCGCTTTCCAGTCGGGAAACCTGTCGTG
CCAGCTGCATTAATGAATCGGCCAACGCGCGGGGAGAGGCGGTTTGCGTATTGGGCGCTCTTCCGCTTCC
TCGCTCACTGACTCGCTGCGCTCGGTCGTTCGGCTGCGGCGAGCGGTATCAGCTCACTCAAAGGCGGTAA
TACGGTTATCCACAGAATCAGGGGATAACGCAGGAAAGAACATGTGAGCAAAAGGCCAGCAAAAGGCCAG
GAACCGTAAAAAGGCCGCGTTGCTGGCGTTTTTCCATAGGCTCCGCCCCCCTGACGAGCATCACAAAAAT
CGACGCTCAAGTCAGAGGTGGCGAAACCCGACAGGACTATAAAGATACCAGGCGTTTCCCCCTGGAAGCT
CCCTCGTGCGCTCTCCTGTTCCGACCCTGCCGCTTACCGGATACCTGTCCGCCTTTCTCCCTTCGGGAAG
CGTGGCGCTTTCTCATAGCTCACGCTGTAGGTATCTCAGTTCGGTGTAGGTCGTTCGCTCCAAGCTGGGC
TGTGTGCACGAACCCCCCGTTCAGCCCGACCGCTGCGCCTTATCCGGTAACTATCGTCTTGAGTCCAACC
CGGTAAGACACGACTTATCGCCACTGGCAGCAGCCACTGGTAACAGGATTAGCAGAGCGAGGTATGTAGG
CGGTGCTACAGAGTTCTTGAAGTGGTGGCCTAACTACGGCTACACTAGAAGAACAGTATTTGGTATCTGC
GCTCTGCTGAAGCCAGTTACCTTCGGAAAAAGAGTTGGTAGCTCTTGATCCGGCAAACAAACCACCGCTG
GTAGCGGTGGTTTTTTTGTTTGCAAGCAGCAGATTACGCGCAGAAAAAAAGGATCTCAAGAAGATCCTTT
GATCTTTTCTACGGGGTCTGACGCTCAGTGGAACGAAAACTCACGTTAAGGGATTTTGGTCATGAGATTA
TCAAAAAGGATCTTCACCTAGATCCTTTTAAATTAAAAATGAAGTTTTAAATCAATCTAAAGTATATATG
AGTAAACTTGGTCTGACAGTTACCAATGCTTAATCAGTGAGGCACCTATCTCAGCGATCTGTCTATTTCG
TTCATCCATAGTTGCCTGACTCCCCGTCGTGTAGATAACTACGATACGGGAGGGCTTACCATCTGGCCCC
AGTGCTGCAATGATACCGCGAGACCCACGCTCACCGGCTCCAGATTTATCAGCAATAAACCAGCCAGCCG
GAAGGGCCGAGCGCAGAAGTGGTCCTGCAACTTTATCCGCCTCCATCCAGTCTATTAATTGTTGCCGGGA
AGCTAGAGTAAGTAGTTCGCCAGTTAATAGTTTGCGCAACGTTGTTGCCATTGCTACAGGCATCGTGGTG
TCACGCTCGTCGTTTGGTATGGCTTCATTCAGCTCCGGTTCCCAACGATCAAGGCGAGTTACATGATCCC
CCATGTTGTGCAAAAAAGCGGTTAGCTCCTTCGGTCCTCCGATCGTTGTCAGAAGTAAGTTGGCCGCAGT
GTTATCACTCATGGTTATGGCAGCACTGCATAATTCTCTTACTGTCATGCCATCCGTAAGATGCTTTTCT
GTGACTGGTGAGTACTCAACCAAGTCATTCTGAGAATAGTGTATGCGGCGACCGAGTTGCTCTTGCCCGG
CGTCAATACGGGATAATACCGCGCCACATAGCAGAACTTTAAAAGTGCTCATCATTGGAAAACGTTCTTC
GGGGCGAAAACTCTCAAGGATCTTACCGCTGTTGAGATCCAGTTCGATGTAACCCACTCGTGCACCCAAC
TGATCTTCAGCATCTTTTACTTTCACCAGCGTTTCTGGGTGAGCAAAAACAGGAAGGCAAAATGCCGCAA
AAAAGGGAATAAGGGCGACACGGAAATGTTGAATACTCATACTCTTCCTTTTTCAATATTATTGAAGCAT
TTATCAGGGTTATTGTCTCATGAGCGGATACATATTTGAATGTATTTAGAAAAATAAACAAATAGGGGTT
CCGCGCACATTTCCCCGAAAAGTGCCACCTGACGTCGACGGATCGGGAGATCGATCTCCCGATCCCCTAG
GGTCGACTCTCAGTACAATCTGCTCTGATGCCGCATAGTTAAGCCAGTATCTGCTCCCTGCTTGTGTGTT
GGAGGTCGCTGAGTAGTGCGCGAGCAAAATTTAAGCTACAACAAGGCAAGGCTTGACCGACAATTGCATG
AAGAATCTGCTTAGGGTTAGGCGTTTTGCGCTGCTTCGCGATGTACGGGCCAGATATACGCGTTGACATT
GATTATTGACTAGTTATTAATAGTAATCAATTACGGGGTCATTAGTTCATAGCCCATATATGGAGTTCCG
CGTTACATAACTTACGGTAAATGGCCCGCCTGGCTGACCGCCCAACGACCCCCGCCCATTGACGTCAATA
ATGACGTATGTTCCCATAGTAACGCCAATAGGGACTTTCCATTGACGTCAATGGGTGGAGTATTTACGGT
AAACTGCCCACTTGGCAGTACATCAAGTGTATC
Features (pLannotate 1.2.2; 18 found; start..end, strand, type, name):
    132..335     +  promoter       CMV promoter: human cytomegalovirus (CMV) immediate early promoter
    390..974     +  CDS            AID: human activation-induced cytidine deaminase (Dickerson et al., 2003); AICDA
    973..1022    +  CDS            ABE(7.10) (fragment): adenine base editor comprising wild-type E. coli TadA fused to the evolved TadA*(7.10) mutant (Gaudelli et al., 2017)
   1026..2423    +  CDS            POLG_HCVJ4 (fragment): Experimental evidence at protein level: Swiss-Prot protein existence level 1. [RNA-directed RNA polymerase]: RNA-dependent RNA polymerase that performs primer-template recognition and RNA synthesis during viral replication. From Hepatitis C virus genotype 1b (strain HC-J4) (HCV).
   2433..2681    +  CDS            UGI: UNGI_BPPB2 - Experimental evidence at protein level: Swiss-Prot protein existence level 1. This protein binds specifically and reversibly to the host uracil-DNA glycosylase, preventing removal of uracil residues from PBS2 DNA by the host uracil-excision repair system. From Bacillus phage PBS2 (Bacteriophage PBS2).
   2769..3479    +  CDS            mTagBFP2: mTagBFP2 is a basic (constitutively fluorescent) blue fluorescent protein published in 2011, derived from Entacmaea quadricolor. It is reported to be a very rapidly-maturing monomer with very low acid sensitivity.
   3534..3758    +  polyA_signal   bGH poly(A) signal: bovine growth hormone polyadenylation signal
   3762..3783    +  promoter       SV40 promoter (fragment): SV40 enhancer and early promoter
   3788..3804    +  misc_feature   MCS (fragment): pBluescript multiple cloning site
   3853..3869    -  protein_bind   lac operator: The lac repressor binds to the lac operator to inhibit transcription in E. coli. This inhibition can be relieved by adding lactose or isopropyl-β-D-thiogalactopyranoside (IPTG). lac repressor encoded by lacI
   3877..3907    -  promoter       lac promoter: promoter for the E. coli lac operon
   3922..3943    -  protein_bind   CAP binding site: CAP binding activates transcription in the presence of cAMP. E. coli catabolite activator protein
   3956..4048    -  CDS            lacI (fragment): lac repressor; lacI; The lac repressor binds to the lac operator to inhibit transcription in E. coli. This inhibition can be relieved by adding lactose or isopropyl-β-D-thiogalactopyranoside (IPTG).
   4231..4819    -  rep_origin     ori: high-copy-number ColE1/pMB1/pBR322/pUC origin of replication
   4990..5850    -  CDS            AmpR: β-lactamase; bla; confers resistance to ampicillin, carbenicillin, and related antibiotics
   5851..5955    -  promoter       AmpR promoter: bla
   6026..6070    -  misc_feature   bom (fragment): basis of mobility region from pBR322
   6225..131     +  enhancer       CMV enhancer (across the origin): human cytomegalovirus immediate early enhancer
