[The description below was written by a language model from this plasmid's Addgene catalogue record and pLannotate feature annotations shown in this document.]
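Description:
pCMV-AID-Ns3h-UGI-T2A-mTagBFP2 is a 6,473 nt mammalian expression plasmid on a pCMV backbone that encodes an editor for helicase-assisted continuous editing (HACE). It is maintained in E. coli through a high-copy ColE1/pUC-type origin and selected with ampicillin via the AmpR β-lactamase gene and its own promoter. The remaining bacterial backbone carries only vestigial pieces (lac promoter/operator, CAP site, and fragments of lacI, bom, an MCS and the SV40 promoter). No mammalian selection marker is annotated, so the plasmid appears suited to transient delivery.

The payload is a single synthetic open reading frame driven by the human CMV immediate-early enhancer and promoter and terminated by the bovine growth hormone polyadenylation signal. It begins with human activation-induced cytidine deaminase (AID). Next comes a short segment that the annotation tool matched to an adenine base editor fragment; this is most likely a shared linker sequence rather than any TadA domain. The following roughly 1.4 kb region matches the hepatitis C virus genotype 1b polyprotein and corresponds to the Ns3h helicase named in the record, although the automated annotation text describes the viral polymerase. Downstream is UGI, the phage PBS2 uracil-DNA glycosylase inhibitor, which blocks excision of the uracils produced by cytidine deamination and so favours their fixation as mutations. A T2A self-cleaving peptide, named in the construct title but not separately annotated, would occupy the gap before mTagBFP2, allowing the blue fluorescent reporter to be released as a separate protein that marks expressing cells.

According to the record, the plasmid is used to express the deaminase–helicase fusion for programmable mutagenesis of endogenous genomic loci. Any additional targeting components are not described here.
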