Addgene plasmid #221223: pCMV-AID-Ns3h-UGI-T2A-mTagBFP2
Purpose: Express HACE Editor as a fusion of AID cytidine deaminase and Ns3h helicase with mTagBFP2 reporter
Depositing lab: Fei Chen. Publication: Helicase-assisted continuous editing for programmable mutagenesis of endogenous genomes. Chen XD, Chen Z, Wythes G, Zhang Y, Orr BC, Sun G, Chao YK, Navarro Torres A, Thao K, Vallurupalli M, Sun J, Borji M, Tkacik E, Chen H, Bernstein BE, Chen F. Science. 2024 Oct 11;386(6718):eadn5876. doi: 10.1126/science.adn5876. Epub 2024 Oct 11. PubMed 39388570.
Backbone
  Vector backbone: pCMV
  Vector type: Mammalian Expression
Growth in bacteria
  Bacterial resistance: Ampicillin, 100 μg/mL
  Growth temperature: 30°C
  Growth strain: NEB Stable
  Copy number: High Copy
Gene/Insert
  Gene/Insert name: AID-Ns3h-UGI-T2A-mTagBFP2
  Species: Synthetic
  Cloning method: Gibson Cloning
Terms and licenses: Academic/Nonprofit Terms; Industry Terms: Not Available to Industry
Depositor comments: Internal lab identifier DC334. Please visit https://doi.org/10.1101/2024.02.01.577593 for bioRxiv preprint.
How to cite: pCMV-AID-Ns3h-UGI-T2A-mTagBFP2 was a gift from Fei Chen (Addgene plasmid # 221223 ; http://n2t.net/addgene:221223 ; RRID:Addgene_221223)
